Addgene plasmid #176949: SUMO3_pcDNA6.2/EmGFP-Bsd
Purpose: Mammalian expression vector encoding SUMO3 and EmGFP-Bsd
Depositing lab: Roger Reeves. Depositing organization: Johns Hopkins University and School of Medicine. Publication: Overexpression screen of chromosome 21 genes reveals modulators of Sonic hedgehog signaling relevant to Down syndrome. Moyer AJ, Fernandez FX, Li Y, Klinedinst DK, Florea LD, Kazuki Y, Oshimura M, Reeves RH. Dis Model Mech. 2023 Apr 1;16(4):dmm049712. doi: 10.1242/dmm.049712. Epub 2023 Apr 13. PubMed 36995257.
Backbone
  Vector backbone: pcDNA6.2/EmGFP-Bsd/V5-DEST
  Backbone manufacturer: Invitrogen (V36620)
  Backbone size w/o insert (bp): 5983
  Vector type: Mammalian Expression
  Selectable markers: EmGFP fused to Blasticidin (bsd)-resistance marker
Growth in bacteria
  Bacterial resistance: Ampicillin, 100 μg/mL
  Growth temperature: 37°C
  Growth strain: DH5alpha
  Copy number: High Copy
Gene/Insert
  Gene/Insert name: SUMO3 (alt names: SMT3A; Smt3B)
  Species: H. sapiens (human)
  Insert size (bp): 312
  Entrez Gene: SUMO3 (a.k.a. SMT3A, SMT3H1, SUMO-3, Smt3B)
  Promoter: CMV
  Cloning method: Gateway Cloning
  Sequencing primers: 5′ T7; 3′ V5 reverse
Resource information
  A portion of this plasmid was derived from a plasmid made by: Derived from Addgene #53947
Terms and licenses: Academic/Nonprofit Terms; Industry Terms: Not Available to Industry
Depositor comments: SUMO3 (NM_006936) expressed under the control of CMV promoter and EmGFP-Bsd under the control of PGK
How to cite: SUMO3_pcDNA6.2/EmGFP-Bsd was a gift from Roger Reeves (Addgene plasmid # 176949 ; http://n2t.net/addgene:176949 ; RRID:Addgene_176949)
