[The description below was written by a language model from this plasmid's Addgene catalogue record and pLannotate feature annotations shown in this document.]
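Description:
SUMO3_pcDNA6.2/EmGFP-Bsd is a mammalian expression plasmid built on the Invitrogen pcDNA6.2/EmGFP-Bsd/V5-DEST Gateway destination backbone, into which the human SUMO3 coding sequence (small ubiquitin-related modifier 3) was introduced by Gateway recombination. In E. coli it replicates from a high-copy ColE1/pUC-type origin and is selected with ampicillin through the β-lactamase gene; an f1 origin is also present. The sequenced plasmid is about 6.3 kb.

The SUMO3 open reading frame sits between attB1 and attB2 recombination sites, downstream of the human CMV immediate-early enhancer and promoter, which drive strong constitutive transcription in mammalian cells. A T7 promoter lies just upstream of the insert, and transcripts terminate at an HSV thymidine kinase polyadenylation signal. A V5 epitope tag is encoded after attB2, but the record does not state whether the insert retains its stop codon, so it is unclear whether SUMO3 is produced as a V5 fusion. A second, independent cassette uses the mouse PGK promoter to express Emerald GFP fused to blasticidin S deaminase, followed by an SV40 polyadenylation signal; the adjacent EM7 bacterial promoter allows the same fusion to be expressed in E. coli. This marker lets transfected cells be identified by green fluorescence and selected with blasticidin without tagging SUMO3 itself. Short annotated fragments such as a partial HIV-1 LTR, bleomycin-resistance pieces and lac elements appear to be backbone remnants or partial sequence matches rather than functional parts.

The associated publication is an overexpression screen of chromosome 21 genes for modulators of Sonic hedgehog signalling relevant to Down syndrome, so this plasmid most likely served as the SUMO3 overexpression clone in that screen.
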