Features (pLannotate 1.2.2; 26 found; start..end, strand, type, name):
      1..380     +  enhancer       CMV enhancer: human cytomegalovirus immediate early enhancer
    381..584     +  promoter       CMV promoter: human cytomegalovirus (CMV) immediate early promoter
    580..613     +  LTR            5' LTR (truncated) (fragment): truncated 5' long terminal repeat (LTR) from HIV-1
    629..647     +  promoter       T7 promoter: promoter for bacteriophage T7 RNA polymerase
    678..698     +  protein_bind   attB1: mutant version of attB; core recombination site for the Gateway® BP reaction BP Clonase™
    704..979     +  CDS            SUMO3: human small ubiquitin-related modifier 3
   1017..1041    -  protein_bind   attB2: mutant version of attB; recombination site for the Gateway® BP reaction BP Clonase™
   1067..1108    +  CDS            V5 tag: epitope tag from simian virus 5
   1192..1240    +  polyA_signal   HSV TK poly(A) signal: herpes simplex virus thymidine kinase polyadenylation signal (Cole and Stacy, 1985)
   1331..1347    -  polyA_signal   bGH poly(A) signal (fragment): bovine growth hormone polyadenylation signal
   1442..1870    +  rep_origin     f1 ori (sequence partly withheld): f1 bacteriophage origin of replication; arrow indicates direction of (+) strand synthesis
   1885..2384    +  promoter       PGK promoter: mouse phosphoglycerate kinase 1 promoter
   2398..2445    +  promoter       EM7 promoter: synthetic bacterial promoter&nbsp
   2464..3180    +  CDS            Emerald: Emerald is a basic (constitutively fluorescent) green fluorescent protein published in 1998, derived from Aequorea victoria. It is reported to be a very rapidly-maturing weak dimer.
   3180..3576    +  CDS            BSD (fragment): blasticidin S deaminase; Aspergillus terreus BSD; confers resistance to blasticidin
   3577..3604    +  CDS            BleoR (fragment): antibiotic-binding protein; Sh ble from Streptoalloteichus hindustanus; confers resistance to bleomycin, phleomycin, and Zeocin™
   3614..3739    +  CDS            ble (fragment): BLE_KLEPN - Experimental evidence at protein level: Swiss-Prot protein existence level 1. Binding protein with a strong affinity to the bleomycin family of antibiotics. Binds to CL990; an antimitotic-antibiotic compound. From Klebsiella pneumoniae.
   3734..3855    +  polyA_signal   SV40 poly(A) signal: SV40 polyadenylation signal
   3928..3944    -  protein_bind   lac operator: The lac repressor binds to the lac operator to inhibit transcription in E. coli. This inhibition can be relieved by adding lactose or isopropyl-β-D-thiogalactopyranoside (IPTG). lac repressor encoded by lacI
   3952..3982    -  promoter       lac promoter: promoter for the E. coli lac operon
   3997..4018    -  protein_bind   CAP binding site: CAP binding activates transcription in the presence of cAMP. E. coli catabolite activator protein
   4031..4123    -  CDS            lacI (fragment): lac repressor; lacI; The lac repressor binds to the lac operator to inhibit transcription in E. coli. This inhibition can be relieved by adding lactose or isopropyl-β-D-thiogalactopyranoside (IPTG).
   4306..4894    -  rep_origin     ori: high-copy-number ColE1/pMB1/pBR322/pUC origin of replication
   5065..5925    -  CDS            AmpR: β-lactamase; bla; confers resistance to ampicillin, carbenicillin, and related antibiotics
   5926..6030    -  promoter       AmpR promoter: bla
   6089..6141    -  misc_feature   bom (fragment): basis of mobility region from pBR322
>Addgene plasmid #176949 | SUMO3_pcDNA6.2/EmGFP-Bsd | addgene full sequence | sequence record 349704 | Addgene NGS Result
GACATTGATTATTGACTAGTTATTAATAGTAATCAATTACGGGGTCATTAGTTCATAGCCCATATATGGA
GTTCCGCGTTACATAACTTACGGTAAATGGCCCGCCTGGCTGACCGCCCAACGACCCCCGCCCATTGACG
TCAATAATGACGTATGTTCCCATAGTAACGCCAATAGGGACTTTCCATTGACGTCAATGGGTGGAGTATT
TACGGTAAACTGCCCACTTGGCAGTACATCAAGTGTATCATATGCCAAGTACGCCCCCTATTGACGTCAA
TGACGGTAAATGGCCCGCCTGGCATTATGCCCAGTACATGACCTTATGGGACTTTCCTACTTGGCAGTAC
ATCTACGTATTAGTCATCGCTATTACCATGGTGATGCGGTTTTGGCAGTACATCAATGGGCGTGGATAGC
GGTTTGACTCACGGGGATTTCCAAGTCTCCACCCCATTGACGTCAATGGGAGTTTGTTTTGGCACCAAAA
TCAACGGGACTTTCCAAAATGTCGTAACAACTCCGCCCCATTGACGCAAATGGGCGGTAGGCGTGTACGG
TGGGAGGTCTATATAAGCAGAGCTCTCTGGCTAACTAGAGAACCCACTGCTTACTGGCTTATCGAAATTA
ATACGACTCACTATAGGGAGACCCAAGCTGGCTAGTTAAGCTATCAACAAGTTTGTACAAAAAAGCAGGC
ACCATGTCCGAGGAGAAGCCCAAGGAGGGTGTGAAGACAGAGAATGACCACATCAACCTGAAGGTGGCCG
GGCAGGACGGCTCCGTGGTGCAGTTCAAGATCAAGAGGCACACGCCGCTGAGCAAGCTGATGAAGGCCTA
CTGCGAGAGGCAGGGCTTGTCAATGAGGCAGATCAGATTCAGGTTCGACGGGCAGCCAATCAATGAAACT
GACACTCCAGCACAGCTGGAGATGGAGGACGAGGACACCATCGACGTGTTCCAGCAGCAGACGGGAGGTG
TGCCGGAGAGCAGCCTGGCAGGGCACAGTTTCTAGAACCCAGCTTTCTTGTACAAAGTGGTTGATCTAGA
GGGCCCGCGGTTCGAAGGTAAGCCTATCCCTAACCCTCTCCTCGGTCTCGATTCTACGCGTACCGGTTAG
TAATGAGTTTAAACGGGGGAGGCTAACTGAAACACGGAAGGAGACAATACCGGAAGGAACCCGCGCTATG
ACGGCAATAAAAAGACAGAATAAAACGCACGGGTGTTGGGTCGTTTGTTCATAAACGCGGGGTTCGGTCC
CAGGGCTGGCACTCTGTCGATACCCCACCGAGACCCCATTGGGGCCAATACGCCCGCGTTTCTTCCTTTT
CCCCACCCCACCCCCCAAGTTCGGGTGAAGGCCCAGGGCTCGCAGCCAACGTCGGGGCGGCAGGCCCTGC
CATAGCAGATCTGCGCAGCTGGGGCTCTAGGGGGTATCCCC
[124 nt withheld, positions 1442-1565]
C
[91 nt withheld, positions 1567-1657]
A
[49 nt withheld, positions 1659-1707]
CCTTTGACGTTGGAGTCCACGTTCTTT
[37 nt withheld, positions 1735-1771]
ACCCTATCTCGGTCTATTCTTTTGATTTATAAGGGATTTTGCCGATTTCGGCCTATTGGTTAAAAAATGA
GCTGATTTAACAAAAATTTAACGCGAATTATCCTCGAGCTACCGGGTAGGGGAGGCGCTTTTCCCAAGGC
AGTCTGGAGCATGCGCTTTAGCAGCCCCGCTGGGCACTTGGCGCTACACAAGTGGCCTCTGGCCTCGCAC
ACATTCCACATCCACCGGTAGGCGCCAACCGGCTCCGTTCTTTGGTGGCCCCTTCGCGCCACCTTCTACT
CCTCCCCTAGTCAGGAAGTTCCCCCCCGCCCCGCAGCTCGCGTCGTGCAGGACGTGACAAATGGAAGTAG
CACGTCTCACTAGTCTCGTGCAGATGGACAGCACCGCTGAGCAATGGAAGCGGGTAGGCCTTTGGGGCAG
CGGCCAATAGCAGCTTTGCTCCTTCGCTTTCTGGGCTCAGAGGCTGGGAAGGGGTGGGTCCGGGGGCGGG
CTCAGGGGCGGGCTCAGGGGCGGGGCGGGCGCCCGAAGGTCCTCCGGAGGCCCGGCATTCTGCACGCTTC
AAAAGCGCACGTCTGCCGCGCTGTTCTCCTCTTCCTCATCTCCGGGCCTTTCGACTCTAGACACGTGTTG
ACAATTAATCATCGGCATAGTATATCGGCATAGTATAATACGACAAGGTGAGGAACTAAACCATGGTGAG
CAAGGGCGAGGAGCTGTTCACCGGGGTGGTGCCCATCCTGGTCGAGCTGGACGGCGACGTAAACGGCCAC
AAGTTCAGCGTGTCCGGCGAGGGCGAGGGCGATGCCACCTACGGCAAGCTGACCCTGAAGTTCATCTGCA
CCACCGGCAAGCTGCCCGTGCCCTGGCCCACCCTCGTGACCACCTTCACCTACGGCGTGCAGTGCTTCGC
CCGCTACCCCGACCACATGAAGCAGCACGACTTCTTCAAGTCCGCCATGCCCGAAGGCTACGTCCAGGAG
CGCACCATCTTCTTCAAGGACGACGGCAACTACAAGACCCGCGCCGAGGTGAAGTTCGAGGGCGACACCC
TGGTGAACCGCATCGAGCTGAAGGGCATCGACTTCAAGGAGGACGGCAACATCCTGGGGCACAAGCTGGA
GTACAACTACAACAGCCACAAGGTCTATATCACCGCCGACAAGCAGAAGAACGGCATCAAGGTGAACTTC
AAGACCCGCCACAACATCGAGGACGGCAGCGTGCAGCTCGCCGACCACTACCAGCAGAACACCCCCATCG
GCGACGGCCCCGTGCTGCTGCCCGACAACCACTACCTGAGCACCCAGTCCGCCCTGAGCAAAGACCCCAA
CGAGAAGCGCGATCACATGGTCCTGCTGGAGTTCGTGACCGCCGCCGGGATCACTCTCGGCATGGACGAG
CTGTACAAGGCCAAGCCTTTGTCTCAAGAAGAATCCACCCTCATTGAAAGAGCAACGGCTACAATCAACA
GCATCCCCATCTCTGAAGACTACAGCGTCGCCAGCGCAGCTCTCTCTAGCGACGGCCGCATCTTCACTGG
TGTCAATGTATATCATTTTACTGGGGGACCTTGTGCAGAACTCGTGGTGCTGGGCACTGCTGCTGCTGCG
GCAGCTGGCAACCTGACTTGTATCGTCGCGATCGGAAATGAGAACAGGGGCATCTTGAGCCCCTGCGGAC
GGTGCCGACAGGTGCTTCTCGATCTGCATCCTGGGATCAAAGCCATAGTGAAGGACAGTGATGGACAGCC
GACGGCAGTTGGGATTCGTGAATTGCTGCCCTCTGGTTATGTGTGGGAGGGCTAAGCACTTCGTGGCCGA
GGAGCAGGACTGACACGTGCTACGAGATTTCGATTCCACCGCCGCCTTCTATGAAAGGTTGGGCTTCGGA
ATCGTTTTCCGGGACGCCGGCTGGATGATCCTCCAGCGCGGGGATCTCATGCTGGAGTTCTTCGCCCACC
CCAACTTGTTTATTGCAGCTTATAATGGTTACAAATAAAGCAATAGCATCACAAATTTCACAAATAAAGC
ATTTTTTTCACTGCATTCTAGTTGTGGTTTGTCCAAACTCATCAATGTATCTTATCATGTCTGTATACCG
TCGACCTCTAGCTAGAGCTTGGCGTAATCATGGTCATAGCTGTTTCCTGTGTGAAATTGTTATCCGCTCA
CAATTCCACACAACATACGAGCCGGAAGCATAAAGTGTAAAGCCTGGGGTGCCTAATGAGTGAGCTAACT
CACATTAATTGCGTTGCGCTCACTGCCCGCTTTCCAGTCGGGAAACCTGTCGTGCCAGCTGCATTAATGA
ATCGGCCAACGCGCGGGGAGAGGCGGTTTGCGTATTGGGCGCTCTTCCGCTTCCTCGCTCACTGACTCGC
TGCGCTCGGTCGTTCGGCTGCGGCGAGCGGTATCAGCTCACTCAAAGGCGGTAATACGGTTATCCACAGA
ATCAGGGGATAACGCAGGAAAGAACATGTGAGCAAAAGGCCAGCAAAAGGCCAGGAACCGTAAAAAGGCC
GCGTTGCTGGCGTTTTTCCATAGGCTCCGCCCCCCTGACGAGCATCACAAAAATCGACGCTCAAGTCAGA
GGTGGCGAAACCCGACAGGACTATAAAGATACCAGGCGTTTCCCCCTGGAAGCTCCCTCGTGCGCTCTCC
TGTTCCGACCCTGCCGCTTACCGGATACCTGTCCGCCTTTCTCCCTTCGGGAAGCGTGGCGCTTTCTCAT
AGCTCACGCTGTAGGTATCTCAGTTCGGTGTAGGTCGTTCGCTCCAAGCTGGGCTGTGTGCACGAACCCC
CCGTTCAGCCCGACCGCTGCGCCTTATCCGGTAACTATCGTCTTGAGTCCAACCCGGTAAGACACGACTT
ATCGCCACTGGCAGCAGCCACTGGTAACAGGATTAGCAGAGCGAGGTATGTAGGCGGTGCTACAGAGTTC
TTGAAGTGGTGGCCTAACTACGGCTACACTAGAAGAACAGTATTTGGTATCTGCGCTCTGCTGAAGCCAG
TTACCTTCGGAAAAAGAGTTGGTAGCTCTTGATCCGGCAAACAAACCACCGCTGGTAGCGGTGGTTTTTT
TGTTTGCAAGCAGCAGATTACGCGCAGAAAAAAAGGATCTCAAGAAGATCCTTTGATCTTTTCTACGGGG
TCTGACGCTCAGTGGAACGAAAACTCACGTTAAGGGATTTTGGTCATGAGATTATCAAAAAGGATCTTCA
CCTAGATCCTTTTAAATTAAAAATGAAGTTTTAAATCAATCTAAAGTATATATGAGTAAACTTGGTCTGA
CAGTTACCAATGCTTAATCAGTGAGGCACCTATCTCAGCGATCTGTCTATTTCGTTCATCCATAGTTGCC
TGACTCCCCGTCGTGTAGATAACTACGATACGGGAGGGCTTACCATCTGGCCCCAGTGCTGCAATGATAC
CGCGAGACCCACGCTCACCGGCTCCAGATTTATCAGCAATAAACCAGCCAGCCGGAAGGGCCGAGCGCAG
AAGTGGTCCTGCAACTTTATCCGCCTCCATCCAGTCTATTAATTGTTGCCGGGAAGCTAGAGTAAGTAGT
TCGCCAGTTAATAGTTTGCGCAACGTTGTTGCCATTGCTACAGGCATCGTGGTGTCACGCTCGTCGTTTG
GTATGGCTTCATTCAGCTTCGGTTCCCAACGATCAAGGCGAGTTACATGATCCCCCATGTTGTGCAAAAA
AGCGGTTAGCTCCTTCGGTCCTCCGATCGTTGTCAGAAGTAAGTTGGCCGCAGTGTTATCACTCATGGTT
ATGGCAGCACTGCATAATTCTCTTACTGTCATGCCATCCGTAAGATGCTTTTCTGTGACTGGTGAGTACT
CAACCAAGTCATTCTGAGAATAGTGTATGCGGCGACCGAGTTGCTCTTGCCCGGCGTCAATACGGGATAA
TACCGCGCCACATAGCAGAACTTTAAAAGTGCTCATCATTGGAAAACGTTCTTCGGGGCGAAAACTCTCA
AGGATCTTACCGCTGTTGAGATCCAGTTCGATGTAACCCACTCGTGCACCCAACTGATCTTCAGCATCTT
TTACTTTCACCAGCGTTTCTGGGTGAGCAAAAACAGGAAGGCAAAATGCCGCAAAAAAGGGAATAAGGGC
GACACGGAAATGTTGAATACTCATACTCTTCCTTTTTCAATATTATTGAAGCATTTATCAGGGTTATTGT
CTCATGAGCGGATACATATTTGAATGTATTTAGAAAAATAAACAAATAGGGGTTCCGCGCACATTTCCCC
GAAAAGTGCCACCTGACGTCGACGGATCGGGAGATCTCCCGATCCCCTATGGTGCACTCTCAGTACAATC
TGCTCTGATGCCGCATAGTTAAGCCAGTATCTGCTCCCTGCTTGTGTGTTGGAGGTCGCTGAGTAGTGCG
CGAGCAAAATTTAAGCTACAACAAGGCAAGGCTTGACCGACAATTGCATGAAGAATCTGCTTAGGGTTAG
GCGTTTTGCGCTGCTTCGCGATGTACGGGCCAGATATACGCGTT
